>Addgene plasmid #43784 | IV-TCC | depositor partial sequence | sequence record 59049 | IV-TCC sequence 279 bps
CGTCTCGACTCACCCCAGAGCAGGTCGTGGCCATTGCCTCGAATGGAGGGGGCAAACAGGCGTTGGAAAC
CGTACAACGATTGCTTCCGGTGCTGTGCCAAGCGCACGGCCTCACCCCAGAGCAGGTCGTGGCGATCGCA
AGCCACGACGGAGGAAAGCAAGCCTTGGAAACAGTACAGAGGCTGTTGCCTGTGCTGTGCCAAGCGCACG
GATTAACCCCAGAGCAGGTCGTGGCGATCGCAAGCCACGACGGAGGAAGACCCGCACTGGAGAGAGACG
