>Addgene plasmid #43784 | IV-TCC | addgene partial sequence | sequence record 62319 | M13-pUC-rev
GATTACGCCAAGCTATTTAGGTGACACTATAGAATACTCAAGCTATGCATCAAGCTTGGTACCGAGCTCG
GATCCACTAGTAACGGCCGCCAGTGTGCTGGAATTCGCCCTTATATAGATGCCGTCCTAGCGCGTCTCGA
CTCACCCCAGAGCAGGTCGTGGCCATTGCCTCGAATGGAGGGGGCAAACAGGCGTTGGAAACCGTACAAC
GATTGCTTCCGGTGCTGTGCCAAGCGCACGGCCTCACCCCAGAGCAGGTCGTGGCGATCGCAAGCCACGA
CGGAGGAAAGCAAGCCTTGGAAACAGTACAGAGGCTGTTGCCTGTGCTGTGCCAAGCGCACGGATTAACC
CCAGAGCAGGTCGTGGCGATCGCAAGCCACGACGGAGGAAGACCCGCACTGGAGAGAGACGTGGGCACAG
GAAAGATACTTAAGGGCGAATTCTGCAGATATCCATCACACTGGCGGCCGCTCGAGCATGCATCTAGAGG
GCCCAATTCGCCCTATAGTGAGTCGTATTACAATTCACTGGCCGTCGTTTTACAACGTCGTGACTGGGAA
AACCCTGGCGTTACCCAACTTAATCGCCTTGCAGCACATCCCCCTTTCGCCAGCTGGCGTAATAGCGAAG
AGGCCCGCACCGATCGCCCTTCCCAACAGTTGCGCAGCCTGAATGGCGAATGG
[124 nt withheld, positions 684-807]
CGCCGGCTTTCCCCGTCAAGCTCTAAATC
