[The description below was written by a language model from this plasmid's Addgene catalogue record.]
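Description:
IV-TCC is a small bacterial cloning plasmid built on the commercial pCRII-TOPO backbone (about 4 kb without insert), into which a 279 bp synthetic fragment was placed by TOPO cloning. It is a high-copy plasmid maintained in E. coli and is selectable with both ampicillin and kanamycin, consistent with the dual resistance markers of this backbone. The record lists no feature table, so the origin of replication and other backbone elements are not itemised. Sequencing from T7 on one side and M13 reverse on the other indicates that the insert sits in the standard multiple cloning region flanked by those primer sites. No mammalian promoter, tag or reporter is recorded, and the vector is classed purely as a cloning plasmid rather than an expression construct.

The insert is described only by its name and as synthetic; the record does not state its composition. The plasmid was deposited in connection with a TALEN genome-editing system developed for generating human stem cell-based disease models. In that context, a name combining a Roman numeral with a nucleotide triplet, together with an insert of this size, would be consistent with a preassembled module of TALE repeats occupying a defined position in an array and recognising the bases T, C and C. This interpretation is an inference from the name and the associated publication title, not something stated in the catalogue fields. On that reading, the plasmid would serve as a library component from which the repeat block is taken for assembly into full-length TALEN arrays, rather than being used directly in cells.
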