Addgene plasmid #43784: IV-TCC
Depositing lab: Chad Cowan & Kiran Musunuru. Depositing organization: Harvard University. Publication: A TALEN Genome-Editing System for Generating Human Stem Cell-Based Disease Models. Ding Q, Lee YK, Schaefer EA, Peters DT, Veres A, Kim K, Kuperwasser N, Motola DL, Meissner TB, Hendriks WT, Trevisan M, Gupta RM, Moisan A, Banks E, Friesen M, Schinzel RT, Xia F, Tang A, Xia Y, Figueroa E, Wann A, Ahfeldt T, Daheron L, Zhang F, Rubin LL, Peng LF, Chung RT, Musunuru K, Cowan CA. Cell Stem Cell. 2012 Dec 12. pii: S1934-5909(12)00645-5. doi: 10.1016/j.stem.2012.11.011. PubMed 23246482.
Backbone
  Vector backbone: pCRII-TOPO
  Backbone manufacturer: Invitrogen
  Backbone size w/o insert (bp): 3973
  Vector type: Bacterial Cloning
Growth in bacteria
  Bacterial resistance: Ampicillin and Kanamycin, 100 & 50 μg/mL
  Growth temperature: 37°C
  Growth strain: Top10
  Copy number: High Copy
Gene/Insert
  Gene/Insert name: IV-TCC
  Species: Synthetic
  Insert size (bp): 279
  Cloning method: TOPO Cloning
  Sequencing primers: 5′ T7; 3′ M13-rev
Terms and licenses: Academic/Nonprofit Terms; Industry Terms: Not Available to Industry
How to cite: IV-TCC was a gift from Chad Cowan & Kiran Musunuru (Addgene plasmid # 43784 ; http://n2t.net/addgene:43784 ; RRID:Addgene_43784)
